>Addgene plasmid #244985 | mBaoJin-RILPL1 | addgene full sequence | sequence record 489398 | Addgene NGS Result
TGTTTTGGCACCAAAATCAACGGGACTTTCCAAAATGTCGTAACAACTCCGCCCCATTGACGCAAATGGG
CGGTAGGCGTGTACGGTGGGAGGTCTATATAAGCAGAGCTGGTTTAGTGAACCGTCAGATCCGCTAGCGC
TACCGGTCGCCACCATGGTCTCAAAGGGAGAGGAGGAAAACATGGCTAGTACACCATTTAAATTTCAACT
TAAAGGAACCATCAATGGCAAATCGTTTACCGTTGAAGGCGAAGGTGAAGGGAACTCACATGAAGGTTCT
CATAAAGGAAAATATGTTTGTACAAGTGGAAAACTACCGATGTCATGGGCAGCACTTGGGACAACCTTTG
GTTATGGAATGAAATATTATACCAAATATCCTAGTGGACTGAAGAACTGGTTTCGTGAAGTAATGCCCGG
AGGCTTTACCTACGATCGTCATATTCAATATAAAGGCGATGGGAGTATCCATGCAAAACACCAACACTTT
ATGAAAAATGGGACTTATCACAACATTGTAGAATTTACCGGTCAGGATTTTAAAGAAAATAGTCCAGTCT
TAACTGGAGATATGAATGTCTCATTACCGAATGAAGTCCCACAAATACCCAGAGATGATGGAGTAGAATG
CCCAGTGACCTTGCTTTATCCTTTATTATCGGATAAATCAAAATACGTCGAGGCTCACCAATATACAATC
TGCAAGCCTCTTCATAATCAACCAGCACCTGATGTCCCATATCACTGGATTCGTAAACAATACAAACAAA
GCAAAGATGATGCCGAGGAACGCGATCATATCTGTCAATCAGAGACTCTCGAAGCACACTTAAAGGGCAT
GGACGAGCTGTATAAGTCCGGACTCAGATCTCGAGATCAAACAAGTTTGTACAAAAAAGCAGGCTCCGAA
TTCGCCCTTATGGAGGAGGAGCGGGGGTCGGCGCTGGCGGCCGAGTCGGCGCTGGAGAAGAACGTGGCCG
AGCTGACCGTCATGGACGTGTACGACATCGCGTCGCTTGTGGGCCACGAGTTCGAGCGGGTCATTGACCA
GCACGGCTGCGAGGCCATCGCGCGCCTCATGCCCAAGGTCGTGCGCGTCCTGGAGATCCTGGAGGTGCTG
GTCAGCCGCCACCACGTCGCGCCCGAGCTGGACGAGCTGCGCCTGGAGCTGGACCGCCTGCGCCTGGAGA
GGATGGACCGCATCGAGAAGGAGCGCAAGCACCAGAAGGAGCTGGAGCTGGTGGAGGATGTGTGGCGAGG
GGAGGCGCAGGACCTCCTCTCCCAGATCGCCCAGCTGCAGGAGGAGAACAAGCAGCTCATGACCAACCTC
TCCCACAAGGATGTCAACTTCTCAGAGGAGGAGTTCCAGAAGCATGAAGGCATGTCAGAGCGGGAGCGAC
AGGTGATGAAGAAGCTGAAGGAGGTGGTGGACAAACAACGCGACGAGATCCGCGCCAAGGACAGGGAGCT
GGGCCTGAAAAATGAGGACGTTGAGGCTTTACAGCAGCAGCAGACACGGCTGATGAAGATCAACCATGAC
CTTCGGCACCGGGTCACGGTGGTGGAGGCCCAGGGGAAAGCCCTGATCGAACAGAAGGTGGAGCTGGAGG
CAGACCTGCAGACCAAGGAGCAGGAGATGGGCAGCCTGCGAGCAGAGCTGGGGAAGTTGCGAGAGAGGCT
GCAGGGGGAGCACAGCCAGAATGGGGAGGAGGAGCCTGAGACGGAGCCGGTGGGAGAGGAGAGCATCTCC
GACGCAGAGAAGGTGGCCATGGATCTCAAGGACCCCAACCGCCCCCGGTTCACCCTGCAGGAGCTGCGGG
ACGTGCTGCACGAGAGGAACGAGCTCAAGTCCAAGGTGTTCTTGCTGCAGGAGGAGCTGGCTTACTATAA
GAGTGAAGAAATGGAAGAGGAAAACCGAATACCCCAACCCCCACCCATCGCCCACCCGAGGACGTCCCCC
CAGCCGGAGTCGGGCATCAAGCGACTGTTTAGCTTCTTCTCCCGAGATAAGAAGCGCCTGGCCAACACAC
AGAGAAACGTGCACATCCAGGAGTCCTTTGGACAGTGGGCAAACACCCACCGCGATGACGGTTACACAGA
GCAAGGACAGGAAGCCCTGCAGCATCTGTGAAAGGGCGAATTCGACCCAGCTTTCTTGTACAAAGTGGTT
CGATGGTACCGCGGGCCCGGGATCCACCGGATCTAGATAACTGATCATAATCAGCCATACCACATTTGTA
GAGGTTTTACTTGCTTTAAAAAACCTCCCACACCTCCCCCTGAACCTGAAACATAAAATGAATGCAATTG
TTGTTGTTAACTTGTTTATTGCAGCTTATAATGGTTACAAATAAAGCAATAGCATCACAAATTTCACAAA
TAAAGCATTTTTTTCACTGCATTCTAGTTGTGGTTTGTCCAAACTCATCAATGTATCTTAACGCGTAAAT
TGTAAGCGTTAATATTTTGTTAAAATTCGCGTTAAATTTTTGTTAAATCAGCTCATTTTTTAACCAATAG
GCCGAAATCGGCAAAATCCCTTATAAATCAAAAGAATAGACCGAGATAGGGT
[36 nt withheld, positions 2573-2608]
CAAAGAACGTGGACTCCAACGTCAAAGG
[49 nt withheld, positions 2637-2685]
T
[91 nt withheld, positions 2687-2777]
G
[124 nt withheld, positions 2779-2902]
CAGGTGGCACTTTTCGGGGAAATGTGCGCGGAACCCCTATTTGTTTATTTTTCTAAATACATTCAAATAT
GTATCCGCTCATGAGACAATAACCCTGATAAATGCTTCAATAATATTGAAAAAGGAAGAGTCCTGAGGCG
GAAAGAACCAGCTGTGGAATGTGTGTCAGTTAGGGTGTGGAAAGTCCCCAGGCTCCCCAGCAGGCAGAAG
TATGCAAAGCATGCATCTCAATTAGTCAGCAACCAGGTGTGGAAAGTCCCCAGGCTCCCCAGCAGGCAGA
AGTATGCAAAGCATGCATCTCAATTAGTCAGCAACCATAGTCCCGCCCCTAACTCCGCCCATCCCGCCCC
TAACTCCGCCCAGTTCCGCCCATTCTCCGCCCCATGGCTGACTAATTTTTTTTATTTATGCAGAGGCCGA
GGCCGCCTCGGCCTCTGAGCTATTCCAGAAGTAGTGAGGAGGCTTTTTTGGAGGCCTAGGCTTTTGCAAA
GATCGATCAAGAGACAGGATGAGGATCGTTTCGCATGATTGAACAAGATGGATTGCACGCAGGTTCTCCG
GCCGCTTGGGTGGAGAGGCTATTCGGCTATGACTGGGCACAACAGACAATCGGCTGCTCTGATGCCGCCG
TGTTCCGGCTGTCAGCGCAGGGGCGCCCGGTTCTTTTTGTCAAGACCGACCTGTCCGGTGCCCTGAATGA
ACTGCAAGACGAGGCAGCGCGGCTATCGTGGCTGGCCACGACGGGCGTTCCTTGCGCAGCTGTGCTCGAC
GTTGTCACTGAAGCGGGAAGGGACTGGCTGCTATTGGGCGAAGTGCCGGGGCAGGATCTCCTGTCATCTC
ACCTTGCTCCTGCCGAGAAAGTATCCATCATGGCTGATGCAATGCGGCGGCTGCATACGCTTGATCCGGC
TACCTGCCCATTCGACCACCAAGCGAAACATCGCATCGAGCGAGCACGTACTCGGATGGAAGCCGGTCTT
GTCGATCAGGATGATCTGGACGAAGAGCATCAGGGGCTCGCGCCAGCCGAACTGTTCGCCAGGCTCAAGG
CGAGCATGCCCGACGGCGAGGATCTCGTCGTGACCCATGGCGATGCCTGCTTGCCGAATATCATGGTGGA
AAATGGCCGCTTTTCTGGATTCATCGACTGTGGCCGGCTGGGTGTGGCGGACCGCTATCAGGACATAGCG
TTGGCTACCCGTGATATTGCTGAAGAGCTTGGCGGCGAATGGGCTGACCGCTTCCTCGTGCTTTACGGTA
TCGCCGCTCCCGATTCGCAGCGCATCGCCTTCTATCGCCTTCTTGACGAGTTCTTCTGAGCGGGACTCTG
GGGTTCGAAATGACCGACCAAGCGACGCCCAACCTGCCATCACGAGATTTCGATTCCACCGCCGCCTTCT
ATGAAAGGTTGGGCTTCGGAATCGTTTTCCGGGACGCCGGCTGGATGATCCTCCAGCGCGGGGATCTCAT
GCTGGAGTTCTTCGCCCACCCTAGGGGGAGGCTAACTGAAACACGGAAGGAGACAATACCGGAAGGAACC
CGCGCTATGACGGCAATAAAAAGACAGAATAAAACGCACGGTGTTGGGTCGTTTGTTCATAAACGCGGGG
TTCGGTCCCAGGGCTGGCACTCTGTCGATACCCCACCGAGACCCCATTGGGGCCAATACGCCCGCGTTTC
TTCCTTTTCCCCACCCCACCCCCCAAGTTCGGGTGAAGGCCCAGGGCTCGCAGCCAACGTCGGGGCGGCA
GGCCCTGCCATAGCCTCAGGTTACTCATATATACTTTAGATTGATTTAAAACTTCATTTTTAATTTAAAA
GGATCTAGGTGAAGATCCTTTTTGATAATCTCATGACCAAAATCCCTTAACGTGAGTTTTCGTTCCACTG
AGCGTCAGACCCCGTAGAAAAGATCAAAGGATCTTCTTGAGATCCTTTTTTTCTGCGCGTAATCTGCTGC
TTGCAAACAAAAAAACCACCGCTACCAGCGGTGGTTTGTTTGCCGGATCAAGAGCTACCAACTCTTTTTC
CGAAGGTAACTGGCTTCAGCAGAGCGCAGATACCAAATACTGTTCTTCTAGTGTAGCCGTAGTTAGGCCA
CCACTTCAAGAACTCTGTAGCACCGCCTACATACCTCGCTCTGCTAATCCTGTTACCAGTGGCTGCTGCC
AGTGGCGATAAGTCGTGTCTTACCGGGTTGGACTCAAGACGATAGTTACCGGATAAGGCGCAGCGGTCGG
GCTGAACGGGGGGTTCGTGCACACAGCCCAGCTTGGAGCGAACGACCTACACCGAACTGAGATACCTACA
GCGTGAGCTATGAGAAAGCGCCACGCTTCCCGAAGGGAGAAAGGCGGACAGGTATCCGGTAAGCGGCAGG
GTCGGAACAGGAGAGCGCACGAGGGAGCTTCCAGGGGGAAACGCCTGGTATCTTTATAGTCCTGTCGGGT
TTCGCCACCTCTGACTTGAGCGTCGATTTTTGTGATGCTCGTCAGGGGGGCGGAGCCTATGGAAAAACGC
CAGCAACGCGGCCTTTTTACGGTTCCTGGCCTTTTGCTGGCCTTTTGCTCACATGTTCTTTCCTGCGTTA
TCCCCTGATTCTGTGGATAACCGTATTACCGCCATGCATTAGTTATTAATAGTAATCAATTACGGGGTCA
TTAGTTCATAGCCCATATATGGAGTTCCGCGTTACATAACTTACGGTAAATGGCCCGCCTGGCTGACCGC
CCAACGACCCCCGCCCATTGACGTCAATAATGACGTATGTTCCCATAGTAACGCCAATAGGGACTTTCCA
TTGACGTCAATGGGTGGAGTATTTACGGTAAACTGCCCACTTGGCAGTACATCAAGTGTATCATATGCCA
AGTACGCCCCCTATTGACGTCAATGACGGTAAATGGCCCGCCTGGCATTATGCCCAGTACATGACCTTAT
GGGACTTTCCTACTTGGCAGTACATCTACGTATTAGTCATCGCTATTACCATGGTGATGCGGTTTTGGCA
GTACATCAATGGGCGTGGATAGCGGTTTGACTCACGGGGATTTCCAAGTCTCCACCCCATTGACGTCAAT
GGGAGTT
Features (pLannotate 1.2.2; 18 found; start..end, strand, type, name):
    835..857     +  CDS            mNeonGreen (fragment): bright monomeric yellow-green fluorescent protein derived from LanYFP (Shaner et al., 2013)
    857..880     +  misc_feature   MCS (fragment): multiple cloning site
    881..905     +  protein_bind   attB1: mutant version of attB; recombination site for the Gateway® BP reaction BP Clonase™
    920..2128    +  CDS            RILPL1: RIPL1_HUMAN - Also known as RLP1. Experimental evidence at protein level: Swiss-Prot protein existence level 1. Plays a role in the regulation of cell shape and polarity (By similarity). Plays a role in cellular protein transport, including protein transport away from primary cilia (By similarity). Neuroprotective protein, which acts by sequestring GAPDH in the cytosol and prevent the apoptotic function of GAPDH in the nucleus (By similarity). Competes with SIAH1 for binding GAPDH (By similarity). Does not regulate lysosomal morphology and distribution (PubMed:14668488). Binds to RAB10 followi
   2145..2169    -  protein_bind   attB2: mutant version of attB; recombination site for the Gateway® BP reaction BP Clonase™
   2170..2195    +  misc_feature   MCS (fragment): multiple cloning site
   2212..2296    +  CDS            large T antigen (fragment): large T antigen from SV40 (simian virus 40)
   2319..2440    +  polyA_signal   SV40 poly(A) signal: SV40 polyadenylation signal
   2447..2902    -  rep_origin     f1 ori (sequence partly withheld): f1 bacteriophage origin of replication; arrow indicates direction of (+) strand synthesis
   2929..3033    +  promoter       AmpR promoter: bla
   3035..3392    +  promoter       SV40 promoter: SV40 enhancer and early promoter
   3427..4221    +  CDS            NeoR/KanR: aminoglycoside phosphotransferase from Tn5; aph(3')-II (or nptII); confers resistance to neomycin, kanamycin, and G418 (Geneticin®)
   4242..4394    +  CDS            ble (fragment): BLE_KLEPN - Experimental evidence at protein level: Swiss-Prot protein existence level 1. Binding protein with a strong affinity to the bleomycin family of antibiotics. Binds to CL990; an antimitotic-antibiotic compound. From Klebsiella pneumoniae.
   4453..4500    +  polyA_signal   HSV TK poly(A) signal: herpes simplex virus thymidine kinase polyadenylation signal (Cole and Stacy, 1985)
   4591..4607    -  polyA_signal   bGH poly(A) signal (fragment): bovine growth hormone polyadenylation signal
   4829..5417    +  rep_origin     ori: high-copy-number ColE1/pMB1/pBR322/pUC origin of replication
   5592..5895    +  enhancer       CMV enhancer: human cytomegalovirus immediate early enhancer
   5896..110     +  promoter       CMV promoter (across the origin): human cytomegalovirus (CMV) immediate early promoter
