[The description below was written by a language model from this plasmid's Addgene catalogue record and pLannotate feature annotations shown in this document.]
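Description:
mBaoJin-RILPL1 is a mammalian expression plasmid of about 6 kb, built on the Gateway destination backbone pDEST-CMV-mBaoJin, for producing human RILPL1 fused at its N terminus to mBaoJin, a monomeric variant of the StayGold fluorescent protein. Transcription is driven by the human cytomegalovirus immediate-early enhancer and promoter, which spans the numbering origin of the circular sequence, and is terminated by an SV40 polyadenylation signal downstream of the insert. The RILPL1 coding sequence is flanked by attB1 and attB2 sites, the scars left by Gateway recombination of an entry clone into the destination vector, so a short attB1-encoded linker separates tag and cargo. The automated annotation does not label the mBaoJin open reading frame; the region between the CMV promoter and attB1 is largely unannotated apart from a very short match called as mNeonGreen, which probably reflects a gap in the annotation database rather than the presence of that protein.

The remainder resembles a classic C1-type fluorescent protein vector. A high-copy ColE1/pUC origin supports propagation in E. coli, and an f1 origin is also present. A single NeoR/KanR (Tn5 aminoglycoside phosphotransferase) gene sits behind tandem bacterial (bla) and SV40 early promoters and is followed by an HSV TK polyadenylation signal, giving kanamycin resistance in bacteria and potential G418 selection in mammalian cells. Small fragments annotated as large T antigen, ble and bGH poly(A) appear to be incidental matches or backbone remnants.

The construct is intended for fluorescence imaging of RILPL1 in transfected mammalian cells, and it was deposited in connection with work on how RILPL1 and JIP4 regulate lysosomal tubulation.
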