Addgene plasmid #244985: mBaoJin-RILPL1
Purpose: Express RILPL1 in mammalian cells with mBaoJin tag (monomeric StayGold)
Depositing lab: Luis Bonet-Ponce. Depositing organization: Ohio State University. Publication: JIP4 and RILPL1 utilize opposing motor force to dynamically regulate lysosomal tubulation. Bonet-Ponce L, Tegicho T, Fernandez-Martinez N, Rozenberg IA, Ashriem M, Beilina A, Kluss JH, Li Y, Cookson MR. J Cell Biol. 2025 Nov 3;224(11):e202404018. doi: 10.1083/jcb.202404018. Epub 2025 Sep 24. PubMed 40990465.
Backbone
  Vector backbone: pDEST-CMV-mBaoJin
  Vector type: Mammalian Expression
Growth in bacteria
  Bacterial resistance: Kanamycin, 50 μg/mL
  Growth temperature: 37°C
  Growth strain: DH5alpha
  Copy number: High Copy
Gene/Insert
  Gene/Insert name: RILPL1
  Species: H. sapiens (human)
  Entrez Gene: RILPL1 (a.k.a. GOSPEL, OPDM4, RLP1)
  Promoter: CMV
  Tag / fusion protein: mBaoJin (N terminal on backbone)
  Cloning method: Gateway Cloning
Terms and licenses: Academic/Nonprofit Terms; Industry Terms: Not Available to Industry
How to cite: mBaoJin-RILPL1 was a gift from Luis Bonet-Ponce (Addgene plasmid # 244985 ; http://n2t.net/addgene:244985 ; RRID:Addgene_244985)
